Addgene plasmid #132520: pRBPJ-donor
Purpose: CRISPR donor plasmid to create GFP fusion proteins
Depositing lab: Kevin White.
Backbone
  Vector backbone: pUC19
  Vector type: CRISPR
Growth in bacteria
  Bacterial resistance: Ampicillin and Kanamycin, 100 & 50 μg/mL
  Growth temperature: 37°C
  Growth strain: TOP10
  Copy number: High Copy
Gene/Insert
  Gene/Insert name: RBPJ
  Species: H. sapiens (human)
  Mutation: none
  Entrez Gene: RBPJ (a.k.a. AOS3, CBF-1, CBF1, IGKJRB, IGKJRB1, KBF2, RBP-J, RBP-J kappa, RBP-JK, RBPJK, RBPSUH, SUH, csl)
  Tag / fusion protein: GFP (C terminal on backbone)
  Cloning method: Gibson Cloning
Terms and licenses: Academic/Nonprofit Terms; Industry Terms: Not Available to Industry
Depositor comments: Cloning source: PGP1
How to cite: pRBPJ-donor was a gift from Kevin White (Addgene plasmid # 132520)
