[The description below was written by a language model from this plasmid's Addgene catalogue record and pLannotate feature annotations shown in this document.]
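Description:
pRBPJ-donor is a pUC19-based homology-directed repair donor plasmid for CRISPR knock-in, designed to fuse GFP to the C terminus of the endogenous human RBPJ protein, the DNA-binding transcriptional regulator at the centre of Notch signalling. It is propagated in E. coli at high copy from the ColE1/pUC origin. The backbone carries the β-lactamase gene under its own promoter, along with pUC remnants such as the lac promoter/operator and a lacZα fragment. The record lists selection with both ampicillin and kanamycin, the latter matching the NeoR/KanR gene within the insert.

The payload was assembled by Gibson cloning, with PGP1 noted as the cloning source. The upstream region contains two annotated RBPJ coding fragments separated by unannotated sequence. This is consistent with genomic exons and an intervening intron serving as the 5′ homology arm ending at the last RBPJ codons. Following these come a short match to a TEV-cleavage/His composite tag, an S-Tag, and EGFP, then an EMCV IRES2 and the Tn5 aminoglycoside phosphotransferase gene. No mammalian promoter is annotated upstream of this cassette, so after correct integration the endogenous RBPJ locus would presumably drive one transcript. That transcript would encode the tagged RBPJ-EGFP fusion and, through the IRES, a G418 resistance marker for enriching edited cells. The unannotated sequence downstream of NeoR/KanR probably holds the 3′ homology arm, though the record does not say so, and the brief "rice actin promoter" hit there is likely a spurious match.

The two sequence records (6,998 and 7,190 nt) have identical annotations through NeoR/KanR and differ only in this downstream region. The guide RNA and Cas9 must be supplied separately.
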