Features (pLannotate 1.2.2; 19 found; start..end, strand, type, name):
      1..21      +  misc_feature   MCS (fragment): pUC18/19 multiple cloning site
     58..74      -  protein_bind   lac operator: The lac repressor binds to the lac operator to inhibit transcription in E. coli. This inhibition can be relieved by adding lactose or isopropyl-β-D-thiogalactopyranoside (IPTG). lac repressor encoded by lacI
     82..112     -  promoter       lac promoter: promoter for the E. coli lac operon
    127..148     -  protein_bind   CAP binding site: CAP binding activates transcription in the presence of cAMP. E. coli catabolite activator protein
    161..253     -  CDS            lacI (fragment): lac repressor; lacI; The lac repressor binds to the lac operator to inhibit transcription in E. coli. This inhibition can be relieved by adding lactose or isopropyl-β-D-thiogalactopyranoside (IPTG).
    436..1024    -  rep_origin     ori: high-copy-number ColE1/pMB1/pBR322/pUC origin of replication
   1195..2055    -  CDS            AmpR: β-lactamase; bla; confers resistance to ampicillin, carbenicillin, and related antibiotics
   2056..2160    -  promoter       AmpR promoter: bla
   2255..2290    +  CDS            rop (fragment): Rop protein, which maintains plasmids at low copy number; rop
   2392..2491    +  misc_feature   bom (fragment): basis of mobility region from pBR322
   2497..2654    -  CDS            lacZα (fragment): LacZα fragment of β-galactosidase; lacZ fragment
   3059..3169    +  CDS            RBPJ (fragment): SUH_HUMAN - Also known as IGKJRB, IGKJRB1, RBPJK, RBPSUH. Experimental evidence at protein level: Swiss-Prot protein existence level 1. Transcriptional regulator that plays a central role in Notch signaling, a signaling pathway involved in cell-cell communication that regulates a broad spectrum of cell-fate determinations. Acts as a transcriptional repressor when it is not associated with Notch proteins. When associated with some NICD product of Notch proteins (Notch intracellular domain), it acts as a transcriptional activator that activates transcription of Notch target genes. Probably repre
   3336..3650    +  CDS            RBPJ (fragment): SUH_HUMAN - Also known as IGKJRB, IGKJRB1, RBPJK, RBPSUH. Experimental evidence at protein level: Swiss-Prot protein existence level 1. Transcriptional regulator that plays a central role in Notch signaling, a signaling pathway involved in cell-cell communication that regulates a broad spectrum of cell-fate determinations. Acts as a transcriptional repressor when it is not associated with Notch proteins. When associated with some NICD product of Notch proteins (Notch intracellular domain), it acts as a transcriptional activator that activates transcription of Notch target genes. Probably repre
   3671..3691    +  CDS            capTEV™ (fragment): composite tag for in vivo biotinylation, TEV protease cleavage, and 6xHis tagging
   3705..3749    +  CDS            S-Tag: affinity and epitope tag derived from pancreatic ribonuclease A
   3840..4559    +  CDS            EGFP: the original enhanced GFP (Yang et al., 1996) mammalian codon-optimized
   4597..5182    +  misc_feature   IRES2: internal ribosome entry site (IRES) of the encephalomyocarditis virus (EMCV)
   5264..6067    +  CDS            NeoR/KanR: aminoglycoside phosphotransferase from Tn5; aph(3')-II (or nptII); confers resistance to neomycin, kanamycin, and G418 (Geneticin®)
   6978..7003    -  promoter       Act1 promoter (fragment): rice actin promoter
>Addgene plasmid #132520 | pRBPJ-donor | depositor full sequence | sequence record 254478 | Full Sequence
GACCTGCAGGCATGCAAGCTTGGCGTAATCATGGTCATAGCTGTTTCCTGTGTGAAATTGTTATCCGCTC
ACAATTCCACACAACATACGAGCCGGAAGCATAAAGTGTAAAGCCTGGGGTGCCTAATGAGTGAGCTAAC
TCACATTAATTGCGTTGCGCTCACTGCCCGCTTTCCAGTCGGGAAACCTGTCGTGCCAGCTGCATTAATG
AATCGGCCAACGCGCGGGGAGAGGCGGTTTGCGTATTGGGCGCTCTTCCGCTTCCTCGCTCACTGACTCG
CTGCGCTCGGTCGTTCGGCTGCGGCGAGCGGTATCAGCTCACTCAAAGGCGGTAATACGGTTATCCACAG
AATCAGGGGATAACGCAGGAAAGAACATGTGAGCAAAAGGCCAGCAAAAGGCCAGGAACCGTAAAAAGGC
CGCGTTGCTGGCGTTTTTCCATAGGCTCCGCCCCCCTGACGAGCATCACAAAAATCGACGCTCAAGTCAG
AGGTGGCGAAACCCGACAGGACTATAAAGATACCAGGCGTTTCCCCCTGGAAGCTCCCTCGTGCGCTCTC
CTGTTCCGACCCTGCCGCTTACCGGATACCTGTCCGCCTTTCTCCCTTCGGGAAGCGTGGCGCTTTCTCA
TAGCTCACGCTGTAGGTATCTCAGTTCGGTGTAGGTCGTTCGCTCCAAGCTGGGCTGTGTGCACGAACCC
CCCGTTCAGCCCGACCGCTGCGCCTTATCCGGTAACTATCGTCTTGAGTCCAACCCGGTAAGACACGACT
TATCGCCACTGGCAGCAGCCACTGGTAACAGGATTAGCAGAGCGAGGTATGTAGGCGGTGCTACAGAGTT
CTTGAAGTGGTGGCCTAACTACGGCTACACTAGAAGGACAGTATTTGGTATCTGCGCTCTGCTGAAGCCA
GTTACCTTCGGAAAAAGAGTTGGTAGCTCTTGATCCGGCAAACAAACCACCGCTGGTAGCGGTGGTTTTT
TTGTTTGCAAGCAGCAGATTACGCGCAGAAAAAAAGGATCTCAAGAAGATCCTTTGATCTTTTCTACGGG
GTCTGACGCTCAGTGGAACGAAAACTCACGTTAAGGGATTTTGGTCATGAGATTATCAAAAAGGATCTTC
ACCTAGATCCTTTTAAATTAAAAATGAAGTTTTAAATCAATCTAAAGTATATATGAGTAAACTTGGTCTG
ACAGTTACCAATGCTTAATCAGTGAGGCACCTATCTCAGCGATCTGTCTATTTCGTTCATCCATAGTTGC
CTGACTCCCCGTCGTGTAGATAACTACGATACGGGAGGGCTTACCATCTGGCCCCAGTGCTGCAATGATA
CCGCGAGACCCACGCTCACCGGCTCCAGATTTATCAGCAATAAACCAGCCAGCCGGAAGGGCCGAGCGCA
GAAGTGGTCCTGCAACTTTATCCGCCTCCATCCAGTCTATTAATTGTTGCCGGGAAGCTAGAGTAAGTAG
TTCGCCAGTTAATAGTTTGCGCAACGTTGTTGCCATTGCTACAGGCATCGTGGTGTCACGCTCGTCGTTT
GGTATGGCTTCATTCAGCTCCGGTTCCCAACGATCAAGGCGAGTTACATGATCCCCCATGTTGTGCAAAA
AAGCGGTTAGCTCCTTCGGTCCTCCGATCGTTGTCAGAAGTAAGTTGGCCGCAGTGTTATCACTCATGGT
TATGGCAGCACTGCATAATTCTCTTACTGTCATGCCATCCGTAAGATGCTTTTCTGTGACTGGTGAGTAC
TCAACCAAGTCATTCTGAGAATAGTGTATGCGGCGACCGAGTTGCTCTTGCCCGGCGTCAATACGGGATA
ATACCGCGCCACATAGCAGAACTTTAAAAGTGCTCATCATTGGAAAACGTTCTTCGGGGCGAAAACTCTC
AAGGATCTTACCGCTGTTGAGATCCAGTTCGATGTAACCCACTCGTGCACCCAACTGATCTTCAGCATCT
TTTACTTTCACCAGCGTTTCTGGGTGAGCAAAAACAGGAAGGCAAAATGCCGCAAAAAAGGGAATAAGGG
CGACACGGAAATGTTGAATACTCATACTCTTCCTTTTTCAATATTATTGAAGCATTTATCAGGGTTATTG
TCTCATGAGCGGATACATATTTGAATGTATTTAGAAAAATAAACAAATAGGGGTTCCGCGCACATTTCCC
CGAAAAGTGCCACCTGACGTCTAAGAAACCATTATTATCATGACATTAACCTATAAAAATAGGCGTATCA
CGAGGCCCTTTCGTCTCGCGCGTTTCGGTGATGACGGTGAAAACCTCTGACACATGCAGCTCCCGGAGAC
GGTCACAGCTTGTCTGTAAGCGGATGCCGGGAGCAGACAAGCCCGTCAGGGCGCGTCAGCGGGTGTTGGC
GGGTGTCGGGGCTGGCTTAACTATGCGGCATCAGAGCAGATTGTACTGAGAGTGCACCATATGCGGTGTG
AAATACCGCACAGATGCGTAAGGAGAAAATACCGCATCAGGCGCCATTCGCCATTCAGGCTGCGCAACTG
TTGGGAAGGGCGATCGGTGCGGGCCTCTTCGCTATTACGCCAGCTGGCGAAAGGGGGATGTGCTGCAAGG
CGATTAAGTTGGGTAACGCCAGGGTTTTCCCAGTCACGACGTTGTAAAACGACGGCCAGTGAATTCGAGC
TCGGTACCCACTCCTGTGCCTGTGGTAGAGAGCCTTCAGGTGAGAACGCCTAGTCCAAGTTGGCCTTCAG
CTCTTTGCAGCTACTCTCAGCTGTGACCTGGCATCATTTCATTTCATGGGAGTTTTGATTTTTCTCCAAT
CGTCTGATTAGGGGATTTTTATATACACCATTTGTTGATTTAAAGAAAAAAAAACAAAATTAGGAGGAGC
GTACTTGCCAGAAAATTTAAATGTAAATAAACTTGTATGTTATCTTGAAATGTTTTTAGCTAGCTTTGTA
ATAAAAAACATTTTAATTGCCCTTTTTTAAAAAAAACAAATGAAAGTTGAATGAGAATCTAATTTGTGTA
CTTTAATGAAAAATGAAAAGTTTTCTCAGTGTTGTGATTTTCTGTGAATTGCAGTTGAATGGCGGTGGGG
ACGTAGCAATGCTTGAACTTACAGGACAGAATTTCACTCCAAATTTACGAGTGTGGTTTGGGGATGTAGA
AGCTGAAACTATGTACAGGTACTTGATAAAACTTTTTGCATCATCCAGAGGTTGTGAGGGGTGTGGGTAC
AGGAGATTCTTTCCTGGCACTGATTGTAATGTATTAAACAACCTTGTGTTAAGTCTCATTTTTAACATGT
ACTTTGCTTTTTAAAGTGTTTTTAAGTGATTTCTATTTCCTCCTCAGGTGTGGAGAGAGTATGCTCTGTG
TCGTCCCAGACATTTCTGCATTCCGAGAAGGTTGGAGATGGGTCCGGCAACCAGTCCAGGTTCCAGTAAC
TTTGGTCCGAAATGATGGAATCATTTATTCCACCAGCCTTACCTTTACCTACACACCAGAACCAGGGCCG
CGGCCACATTGCAGTGCAGCAGGAGCAATCCTTCGAGCCAATTCAAGCCAGGTGCCCCCTAACGAATCAA
ACACAAACAGCGAGGGAAGTTACACAAACGCCAGCACAAATTCAACCAGTGTCACATCATCTACAGCCAC
AGTGGTATCCGGGATTCCAACTACTGCAAGCGAGAATCTTTATTTTCAGGGCGCCGCCAAATTCAAAGAA
ACCGCTGCTGCTAAATTCGAACGCCAGCACATGGACAGCGGAGGTGGAGGTTCGAGCGGTCCCTCGGGTT
CGTCGAGCCTGGAAGTTCTGTTCCAGGGGCCCCTGTCGTCGAGCGGTCCCTCGGGTTCGATGGTGAGCAA
AGGCGAGGAGCTGTTCACCGGGGTGGTGCCCATCCTGGTCGAGCTGGACGGCGACGTAAACGGCCACAAG
TTCAGCGTGTCCGGCGAGGGCGAGGGCGATGCCACCTACGGCAAGCTGACCCTGAAGTTCATCTGCACCA
CCGGCAAGCTGCCCGTGCCCTGGCCCACCCTCGTGACCACCCTGACCTACGGCGTGCAGTGCTTCAGCCG
CTACCCCGACCACATGAAGCAGCACGACTTCTTCAAGTCCGCCATGCCCGAAGGCTACGTCCAGGAGCGC
ACCATCTTCTTCAAGGACGACGGCAACTACAAGACCCGCGCCGAGGTGAAGTTCGAGGGCGACACCCTGG
TGAACCGCATCGAGCTGAAGGGCATCGACTTCAAGGAGGACGGCAACATCCTGGGGCACAAGCTGGAGTA
CAACTACAACAGCCACAACGTCTATATCATGGCCGACAAGCAGAAGAACGGCATCAAGGTGAACTTCAAG
ATCCGCCACAACATCGAGGACGGCAGCGTGCAGCTCGCCGACCACTACCAGCAGAACACCCCCATCGGCG
ACGGCCCCGTGCTGCTGCCCGACAACCACTACCTGAGCACCCAGTCCGCCCTGAGCAAAGACCCCAACGA
GAAGCGCGATCACATGGTCCTTAAGGAGTTCGTGACCGCCGCCGGGATCACTCTCGGCATGGACGAGCTG
TACAAGTAATGATCTAGAGTCGAGTTAATTAAGAATTCCGCCCCCCCCCCTCTCCCTCCCCCCCCCTAAC
GTTACTGGCCGAAGCCGCTTGGAATAAGGCCGGTGTGCGTTTGTCTATATGTTATTTTCCACCATATTGC
CGTCTTTTGGCAATGTGAGGGCCCGGAAACCTGGCCCTGTCTTCTTGACGAGCATTCCTAGGGGTCTTTC
CCCTCTCGCCAAAGGAATGCAGGGTCTGTTGAATGTCGTGAAGGAAGCAGTTCCTCTGGAAGCTTCTTGA
AGACAAACAACGTCTGTAGCGACCCTTTGCAGGCAGCGGAACCCCCCACCTGGCGACAGGTGCCTCTGCG
GCCAAAAGCCACGTGTATAAGATACACCTGCAAAGGCGGCACAACCCCAGTGCCACGTTGTGAGTTGGAT
AGTTGTGGAAAGAGTCAAATGGCTCTCCTCAAGCGTATTCAACAAGGGGCTGAAGGATGCCCAGAAGGTA
CCCCATTGTATGGGATCTGATCTGGGGCCTCGGTGCACATGCTTTACATGTGTTTAGTCGAGGTTAAAAA
AACGTCTAGGCCCCCCGAACCACGGGGACGTGGTTTTCCTTTGAAAAACACGATGATAATATGGCCACAA
CCTGTTACATTGCACAAGATAAAAATATATCATCACGAACAGTAAAACTGTCTGCTTACATAAACAGTAA
TACAAGGGGTGTTATGGGATCGGCCATTGAACAAGATGGATTGCACGCAGGTTCTCCGGCCGCTTGGGTG
GAGAGGCTATTCGGCTATGACTGGGCACAACAGACAATCGGCTGCTCTGATGCCGCCGTGTTCCGGCTGT
CAGCGCAGGGGCGCCCGGTTCTTTTTGTCAAGACCGACCTGTCCGGTGCCCTGAATGAACTGCAGGACGA
GGCAGCGCGGCTATCGTGGCTGGCCACGACGGGCGTTCCTTGCGCAGCTGTGCTCGACGTTGTCACTGAA
GCGGGAAGGGACTGGCTGCTATTGGGCGAAGTGCCGGGGCAGGATCTCCTGTCATCTCACCTTGCTCCTG
CCGAGAAAGTATCCATCATGGCTGATGCAATGCGGCGGCTGCATACGCTTGATCCGGCTACCTGCCCATT
CGACCACCAAGCGAAACATCGCATCGAGCGAGCACGTACTCGGATGGAAGCCGGTCTTGTCGATCAGGAT
GATCTGGACGAAGAGCATCAGGGGCTCGCGCCAGCCGAACTGTTCGCCAGGCTCAAGGCGCGCATGCCCG
ACGGCGAGGATCTCGTCGTGACCCATGGCGATGCCTGCTTGCCGAATATCATGGTGGAAAATGGCCGCTT
TTCTGGATTCATCGACTGTGGCCGGCTGGGTGTGGCGGACCGCTATCAGGACATAGCGTTGGCTACCCGT
GATATTGCTGAAGAGCTTGGCGGCGAATGGGCTGACCGCTTCCTCGTGCTTTACGGTATCGCCGCTCCCG
ATTCGCAGCGCATCGCCTTCTATCGCCTTCTTGACGAGTTCTTCTGAGTCCAACAAGGCAGAAAATACCC
TGCTGAATGAAATCACTGGGAACATTCCAAGTTCAAAATAAAATGTTTAACTTACACATAATACAAGTTA
TGTACAAGATTAGGAGGGGGGAAAAACCTGAACAAATCCTGGAACACACCTATGTATTTACGTCATGGGA
AAAGGGGAGAGAACACTTCAAATATCAACAAGTTCTGCGCCATTAACTCATTAATAGCTAAATGGCCACA
CCAAATTGCATGTGAATGTTAGAACCTCTCAGATAACCACAATAAGTCCATATTTTTTTTTAAAAAAAGG
AAAACACAGAAATAACTACCAACAGTGTCTGAGAAGAGAGACTAAGTTAACATACATTGCATGTATTGCA
GGCAAGGCAGAGGCATTTTTTTAAAGCTTTTGCACAGACTTCATATAATCTTAAAAAAAATATGCAGGCC
TTTGCAAGATTTGACTTGCTGAAATCCAAACAATTTTGACTCATGAAAAGTCATAAGACTTCAGCTGAAA
AAAAAGAAAAAAGTTCCAGCCTTAGACCAAAAAAAAAAAACCTGGAAGAGTATGATAGATTAAACAAGGA
TGGTCAGGCTTGGAACCTGAATGTATTTTAGAGCAAAAGCTCAAAGGTGGGTGGGGAAGAGAACAACCTA
TTTGGTAACAAGGTGTACTATAATACCGTGATATAAAAAAAGGTATGGTGAAAATGTACCTTTTACTAAA
GCTTATACAATATACAAGTTCCTTGGTCCATAAAAACTATGTTAGATTTGTGTCTTCTAGTTTGTTCAAC
TTGTATTCCAGCCACATTATTTACTTCTTGCCCATTTAAACAAAACCAAACAAAAACCAACCAACCAACC
AACAAAACAGCTGAAAAACTTGATTTCCAATATTTATACATTTTGATTTTTTTTTCTTTTTTTTTTTTTT
TTTTTTTTTTTTTACTGTGGCTTCTGCATTTCAAATCAGCACTTGCAGGGAGACAACGGGGTTTTTGAAT
AGTATCACCTGGTATGAAAAGTTTTCCCAAGAAACCACAAACGATTGTTCATTTTTTCTCCTTTTTTGTT
AACTTTTTGCCACACTCAAGTCAGTTTAAGTCCTAGCAAAAAGACGGTAG
