Features (pLannotate 1.2.2; 19 found; start..end, strand, type, name):
      1..21      +  misc_feature   MCS (fragment): pUC18/19 multiple cloning site
     58..74      -  protein_bind   lac operator: The lac repressor binds to the lac operator to inhibit transcription in E. coli. This inhibition can be relieved by adding lactose or isopropyl-β-D-thiogalactopyranoside (IPTG). lac repressor encoded by lacI
     82..112     -  promoter       lac promoter: promoter for the E. coli lac operon
    127..148     -  protein_bind   CAP binding site: CAP binding activates transcription in the presence of cAMP. E. coli catabolite activator protein
    161..253     -  CDS            lacI (fragment): lac repressor; lacI; The lac repressor binds to the lac operator to inhibit transcription in E. coli. This inhibition can be relieved by adding lactose or isopropyl-β-D-thiogalactopyranoside (IPTG).
    436..1024    -  rep_origin     ori: high-copy-number ColE1/pMB1/pBR322/pUC origin of replication
   1195..2055    -  CDS            AmpR: β-lactamase; bla; confers resistance to ampicillin, carbenicillin, and related antibiotics
   2056..2160    -  promoter       AmpR promoter: bla
   2255..2290    +  CDS            rop (fragment): Rop protein, which maintains plasmids at low copy number; rop
   2392..2491    +  misc_feature   bom (fragment): basis of mobility region from pBR322
   2497..2654    -  CDS            lacZα (fragment): LacZα fragment of β-galactosidase; lacZ fragment
   3059..3169    +  CDS            RBPJ (fragment): SUH_HUMAN - Also known as IGKJRB, IGKJRB1, RBPJK, RBPSUH. Experimental evidence at protein level: Swiss-Prot protein existence level 1. Transcriptional regulator that plays a central role in Notch signaling, a signaling pathway involved in cell-cell communication that regulates a broad spectrum of cell-fate determinations. Acts as a transcriptional repressor when it is not associated with Notch proteins. When associated with some NICD product of Notch proteins (Notch intracellular domain), it acts as a transcriptional activator that activates transcription of Notch target genes. Probably repre
   3336..3650    +  CDS            RBPJ (fragment): SUH_HUMAN - Also known as IGKJRB, IGKJRB1, RBPJK, RBPSUH. Experimental evidence at protein level: Swiss-Prot protein existence level 1. Transcriptional regulator that plays a central role in Notch signaling, a signaling pathway involved in cell-cell communication that regulates a broad spectrum of cell-fate determinations. Acts as a transcriptional repressor when it is not associated with Notch proteins. When associated with some NICD product of Notch proteins (Notch intracellular domain), it acts as a transcriptional activator that activates transcription of Notch target genes. Probably repre
   3671..3691    +  CDS            capTEV™ (fragment): composite tag for in vivo biotinylation, TEV protease cleavage, and 6xHis tagging
   3705..3749    +  CDS            S-Tag: affinity and epitope tag derived from pancreatic ribonuclease A
   3840..4559    +  CDS            EGFP: the original enhanced GFP (Yang et al., 1996) mammalian codon-optimized
   4597..5182    +  misc_feature   IRES2: internal ribosome entry site (IRES) of the encephalomyocarditis virus (EMCV)
   5264..6067    +  CDS            NeoR/KanR: aminoglycoside phosphotransferase from Tn5; aph(3')-II (or nptII); confers resistance to neomycin, kanamycin, and G418 (Geneticin®)
   6255..6280    +  promoter       Act1 promoter (fragment): rice actin promoter
>Addgene plasmid #132520 | pRBPJ-donor | addgene full sequence | sequence record 274744 | Addgene NGS Result
GACCTGCAGGCATGCAAGCTTGGCGTAATCATGGTCATAGCTGTTTCCTGTGTGAAATTGTTATCCGCTC
ACAATTCCACACAACATACGAGCCGGAAGCATAAAGTGTAAAGCCTGGGGTGCCTAATGAGTGAGCTAAC
TCACATTAATTGCGTTGCGCTCACTGCCCGCTTTCCAGTCGGGAAACCTGTCGTGCCAGCTGCATTAATG
AATCGGCCAACGCGCGGGGAGAGGCGGTTTGCGTATTGGGCGCTCTTCCGCTTCCTCGCTCACTGACTCG
CTGCGCTCGGTCGTTCGGCTGCGGCGAGCGGTATCAGCTCACTCAAAGGCGGTAATACGGTTATCCACAG
AATCAGGGGATAACGCAGGAAAGAACATGTGAGCAAAAGGCCAGCAAAAGGCCAGGAACCGTAAAAAGGC
CGCGTTGCTGGCGTTTTTCCATAGGCTCCGCCCCCCTGACGAGCATCACAAAAATCGACGCTCAAGTCAG
AGGTGGCGAAACCCGACAGGACTATAAAGATACCAGGCGTTTCCCCCTGGAAGCTCCCTCGTGCGCTCTC
CTGTTCCGACCCTGCCGCTTACCGGATACCTGTCCGCCTTTCTCCCTTCGGGAAGCGTGGCGCTTTCTCA
TAGCTCACGCTGTAGGTATCTCAGTTCGGTGTAGGTCGTTCGCTCCAAGCTGGGCTGTGTGCACGAACCC
CCCGTTCAGCCCGACCGCTGCGCCTTATCCGGTAACTATCGTCTTGAGTCCAACCCGGTAAGACACGACT
TATCGCCACTGGCAGCAGCCACTGGTAACAGGATTAGCAGAGCGAGGTATGTAGGCGGTGCTACAGAGTT
CTTGAAGTGGTGGCCTAACTACGGCTACACTAGAAGAACAGTATTTGGTATCTGCGCTCTGCTGAAGCCA
GTTACCTTCGGAAAAAGAGTTGGTAGCTCTTGATCCGGCAAACAAACCACCGCTGGTAGCGGTGGTTTTT
TTGTTTGCAAGCAGCAGATTACGCGCAGAAAAAAAGGATCTCAAGAAGATCCTTTGATCTTTTCTACGGG
GTCTGACGCTCAGTGGAACGAAAACTCACGTTAAGGGATTTTGGTCATGAGATTATCAAAAAGGATCTTC
ACCTAGATCCTTTTAAATTAAAAATGAAGTTTTAAATCAATCTAAAGTATATATGAGTAAACTTGGTCTG
ACAGTTACCAATGCTTAATCAGTGAGGCACCTATCTCAGCGATCTGTCTATTTCGTTCATCCATAGTTGC
CTGACTCCCCGTCGTGTAGATAACTACGATACGGGAGGGCTTACCATCTGGCCCCAGTGCTGCAATGATA
CCGCGAGACCCACGCTCACCGGCTCCAGATTTATCAGCAATAAACCAGCCAGCCGGAAGGGCCGAGCGCA
GAAGTGGTCCTGCAACTTTATCCGCCTCCATCCAGTCTATTAATTGTTGCCGGGAAGCTAGAGTAAGTAG
TTCGCCAGTTAATAGTTTGCGCAACGTTGTTGCCATTGCTACAGGCATCGTGGTGTCACGCTCGTCGTTT
GGTATGGCTTCATTCAGCTCCGGTTCCCAACGATCAAGGCGAGTTACATGATCCCCCATGTTGTGCAAAA
AAGCGGTTAGCTCCTTCGGTCCTCCGATCGTTGTCAGAAGTAAGTTGGCCGCAGTGTTATCACTCATGGT
TATGGCAGCACTGCATAATTCTCTTACTGTCATGCCATCCGTAAGATGCTTTTCTGTGACTGGTGAGTAC
TCAACCAAGTCATTCTGAGAATAGTGTATGCGGCGACCGAGTTGCTCTTGCCCGGCGTCAATACGGGATA
ATACCGCGCCACATAGCAGAACTTTAAAAGTGCTCATCATTGGAAAACGTTCTTCGGGGCGAAAACTCTC
AAGGATCTTACCGCTGTTGAGATCCAGTTCGATGTAACCCACTCGTGCACCCAACTGATCTTCAGCATCT
TTTACTTTCACCAGCGTTTCTGGGTGAGCAAAAACAGGAAGGCAAAATGCCGCAAAAAAGGGAATAAGGG
CGACACGGAAATGTTGAATACTCATACTCTTCCTTTTTCAATATTATTGAAGCATTTATCAGGGTTATTG
TCTCATGAGCGGATACATATTTGAATGTATTTAGAAAAATAAACAAATAGGGGTTCCGCGCACATTTCCC
CGAAAAGTGCCACCTGACGTCTAAGAAACCATTATTATCATGACATTAACCTATAAAAATAGGCGTATCA
CGAGGCCCTTTCGTCTCGCGCGTTTCGGTGATGACGGTGAAAACCTCTGACACATGCAGCTCCCGGAGAC
GGTCACAGCTTGTCTGTAAGCGGATGCCGGGAGCAGACAAGCCCGTCAGGGCGCGTCAGCGGGTGTTGGC
GGGTGTCGGGGCTGGCTTAACTATGCGGCATCAGAGCAGATTGTACTGAGAGTGCACCATATGCGGTGTG
AAATACCGCACAGATGCGTAAGGAGAAAATACCGCATCAGGCGCCATTCGCCATTCAGGCTGCGCAACTG
TTGGGAAGGGCGATCGGTGCGGGCCTCTTCGCTATTACGCCAGCTGGCGAAAGGGGGATGTGCTGCAAGG
CGATTAAGTTGGGTAACGCCAGGGTTTTCCCAGTCACGACGTTGTAAAACGACGGCCAGTGAATTCGAGC
TCGGTACCCACTCCTGTGCCTGTGGTAGAGAGCCTTCAGGTGAGAACGCCTAGTCCAAGTTGGCCTTCAG
CTCTTTGCAGCTACTCTCAGCTGTGACCTGGCATCATTTCATTTCATGGGAGTTTTGATTTTTCTCCAAT
CGTCTGATTAGGGGATTTTTATATACACCATTTGTTGATTTAAAGAAAAAAAAACAAAATTAGGAGGAGC
GTACTTGCCAGAAAATTTAAATGTAAATAAACTTGTATGTTATCTTGAAATGTTTTTAGCTAGCTTTGTA
ATAAAAAACATTTTAATTGCCCTTTTTTAAAAAAAACAAATGAAAGTTGAATGAGAATCTAATTTGTGTA
CTTTAATGAAAAATGAAAAGTTTTCTCAGTGTTGTGATTTTCTGTGAATTGCAGTTGAATGGCGGTGGGG
ACGTAGCAATGCTTGAACTTACAGGACAGAATTTCACTCCAAATTTACGAGTGTGGTTTGGGGATGTAGA
AGCTGAAACTATGTACAGGTACTTGATAAAACTTTTTGCATCATCCAGAGGTTGTGAGGGGTGTGGGTAC
AGGAGATTCTTTCCTGGCACTGATTGTAATGTATTAAACAACCTTGTGTTAAGTCTCATTTTTAACATGT
ACTTTGCTTTTTAAAGTGTTTTTAAGTGATTTCTATTTCCTCCTCAGGTGTGGAGAGAGTATGCTCTGTG
TCGTCCCAGACATTTCTGCATTCCGAGAAGGTTGGAGATGGGTCCGGCAACCAGTCCAGGTTCCAGTAAC
TTTGGTCCGAAATGATGGAATCATTTATTCCACCAGCCTTACTTTTACCTACACACCAGAACCAGGGCCG
CGGCCACATTGCAGTGCAGCAGGAGCAATCCTTCGAGCCAATTCAAGCCAGGTGCCCCCTAACGAATCAA
ACACAAACAGCGAGGGAAGTTACACAAACGCCAGCACAAATTCAACCAGTGTCACATCATCTACAGCCAC
AGTGGTATCCGGGATTCCAACTACTGCAAGCGAGAATCTTTATTTTCAGGGCGCCGCCAAATTCAAAGAA
ACCGCTGCTGCTAAATTCGAACGCCAGCACATGGACAGCGGAGGTGGAGGTTCGAGCGGTCCCTCGGGTT
CGTCGAGCCTGGAAGTTCTGTTCCAGGGGCCCCTGTCGTCGAGCGGTCCCTCGGGTTCGATGGTGAGCAA
AGGCGAGGAGCTGTTCACCGGGGTGGTGCCCATCCTGGTCGAGCTGGACGGCGACGTAAACGGCCACAAG
TTCAGCGTGTCCGGCGAGGGCGAGGGCGATGCCACCTACGGCAAGCTGACCCTGAAGTTCATCTGCACCA
CCGGCAAGCTGCCCGTGCCCTGGCCCACCCTCGTGACCACCCTGACCTACGGCGTGCAGTGCTTCAGCCG
CTACCCCGACCACATGAAGCAGCACGACTTCTTCAAGTCCGCCATGCCCGAAGGCTACGTCCAGGAGCGC
ACCATCTTCTTCAAGGACGACGGCAACTACAAGACCCGCGCCGAGGTGAAGTTCGAGGGCGACACCCTGG
TGAACCGCATCGAGCTGAAGGGCATCGACTTCAAGGAGGACGGCAACATCCTGGGGCACAAGCTGGAGTA
CAACTACAACAGCCACAACGTCTATATCATGGCCGACAAGCAGAAGAACGGCATCAAGGTGAACTTCAAG
ATCCGCCACAACATCGAGGACGGCAGCGTGCAGCTCGCCGACCACTACCAGCAGAACACCCCCATCGGCG
ACGGCCCCGTGCTGCTGCCCGACAACCACTACCTGAGCACCCAGTCCGCCCTGAGCAAAGACCCCAACGA
GAAGCGCGATCACATGGTCCTTAAGGAGTTCGTGACCGCCGCCGGGATCACTCTCGGCATGGACGAGCTG
TACAAGTAATGATCTAGAGTCGAGTTAATTAAGAATTCCGCCCCCCCCCCTCTCCCTCCCCCCCCCTAAC
GTTACTGGCCGAAGCCGCTTGGAATAAGGCCGGTGTGCGTTTGTCTATATGTTATTTTCCACCATATTGC
CGTCTTTTGGCAATGTGAGGGCCCGGAAACCTGGCCCTGTCTTCTTGACGAGCATTCCTAGGGGTCTTTC
CCCTCTCGCCAAAGGAATGCAGGGTCTGTTGAATGTCGTGAAGGAAGCAGTTCCTCTGGAAGCTTCTTGA
AGACAAACAACGTCTGTAGCGACCCTTTGCAGGCAGCGGAACCCCCCACCTGGCGACAGGTGCCTCTGCG
GCCAAAAGCCACGTGTATAAGATACACCTGCAAAGGCGGCACAACCCCAGTGCCACGTTGTGAGTTGGAT
AGTTGTGGAAAGAGTCAAATGGCTCTCCTCAAGCGTATTCAACAAGGGGCTGAAGGATGCCCAGAAGGTA
CCCCATTGTATGGGATCTGATCTGGGGCCTCGGTGCACATGCTTTACATGTGTTTAGTCGAGGTTAAAAA
AACGTCTAGGCCCCCCGAACCACGGGGACGTGGTTTTCCTTTGAAAAACACGATGATAATATGGCCACAA
CCTGTTACATTGCACAAGATAAAAATATATCATCACGAACAGTAAAACTGTCTGCTTACATAAACAGTAA
TACAAGGGGTGTTATGGGATCGGCCATTGAACAAGATGGATTGCACGCAGGTTCTCCGGCCGCTTGGGTG
GAGAGGCTATTCGGCTATGACTGGGCACAACAGACAATCGGCTGCTCTGATGCCGCCGTGTTCCGGCTGT
CAGCGCAGGGGCGCCCGGTTCTTTTTGTCAAGACCGACCTGTCCGGTGCCCTGAATGAACTGCAGGACGA
GGCAGCGCGGCTATCGTGGCTGGCCACGACGGGCGTTCCTTGCGCAGCTGTGCTCGACGTTGTCACTGAA
GCGGGAAGGGACTGGCTGCTATTGGGCGAAGTGCCGGGGCAGGATCTCCTGTCATCTCACCTTGCTCCTG
CCGAGAAAGTATCCATCATGGCTGATGCAATGCGGCGGCTGCATACGCTTGATCCGGCTACCTGCCCATT
CGACCACCAAGCGAAACATCGCATCGAGCGAGCACGTACTCGGATGGAAGCCGGTCTTGTCGATCAGGAT
GATCTGGACGAAGAGCATCAGGGGCTCGCGCCAGCCGAACTGTTCGCCAGGCTCAAGGCGCGCATGCCCG
ACGGCGAGGATCTCGTCGTGACCCATGGCGATGCCTGCTTGCCGAATATCATGGTGGAAAATGGCCGCTT
TTCTGGATTCATCGACTGTGGCCGGCTGGGTGTGGCGGACCGCTATCAGGACATAGCGTTGGCTACCCGT
GATATTGCTGAAGAGCTTGGCGGCGAATGGGCTGACCGCTTCCTCGTGCTTTACGGTATCGCCGCTCCCG
ATTCGCAGCGCATCGCCTTCTATCGCCTTCTTGACGAGTTCTTCTGAGTCTACCGTCTTTTTGCTAGGAC
TTAAACTGACTTGAGTGTGGCAAAAAGTTAACAAAAAAGGAGAAAAAATGAACAATCGTTTGTGGTTTCT
TGGGAAAACTTTTCATACCAGGTGATACTATTCAAAAACCCCGTTGTCTCCCTGCAAGTGCTGATTTGAA
ATGCAGAAGCCACAGTAAAAAAAAAAAAAAAAAAAAAAAAAGAAAAAAAAATCAAAATGTATAAATATTG
GAAATCAAGTTTTTCAGCTGTTTTGTTGGTTGGTTGGTTGGTTTTTGTTTGGTTTTGTTTAAATGGGCAA
GAAGTAAATAATGTGGCTGGAATACAAGTTGAACAAACTAGAAGACACAAATCTAACGTAGTTTTTATGG
ACCAAGGAACTTGTATATTGTATAAGCTTTAGTAAAAGGTACATTTTCACCATACCTTTTTTTATATCAC
GGTATTATAGTACACCTTGTTACCAAATAGGTTGTTCTCTTCCCCACCCACCTTTGAGCTTTTGCTCTAA
AATACATTCAGGTTCCAAGCCTGACCATCCTTGTTTAATCTATCATACTCTTCCAGGTTTTTTTTTTTTG
GTCTAAGGCTGGAACTTTTTTCTTTTTTTTCAGCTGAAGTCTTATGACTTTTCATGAGTCAAAATTGTTT
GGATTTCAGCAAGTCAAATCTTGCAAAGGCCTGCATATTTTTTTTAAGATTATATGAAGTCTGTGCAAAA
GCTTTAAAAAAATGCCTCTGCCTTGCCTGCAATACATGCAATGTATGTTAACTTAGTCTCTCTTCTCAGA
CACTGTTGGTAGTTATTTCTGTGTTTTCCTTTTTTTAAAAAAAAATATGGACTTATTGTGGTTATCTGAG
AGGTTCTAACATTCACATGCAATTTGGTGTGGCCATTTAGCTATTAATGAGTTAATGGCGCAGAACTT
